>Addgene plasmid #179398 | pv6_dPC_2xChromo | addgene full sequence | sequence record 370259 | Addgene NGS Result
TCGCGCGTTTCGGTGATGACGGTGAAAACCTCTGACACATGCAGCTCCCGGAGACGGTCACAGCTTGTCT
GTAAGCGGATGCCGGGAGCAGACAAGCCCGTCAGGGCGCGTCAGCGGGTGTTGGCGGGTGTCGGGGCTGG
CTTAACTATGCGGCATCAGAGCAGATTGTACTGAGAGTGCACCATATGCGGTGTGAAATACCGCACAGAT
GCGTAAGGAGAAAATACCGCATCAGGCGCCATTCGCCATTCAGGCTGCGCAACTGTTGGGAAGGGCGATC
GGTGCGGGCCTCTTCGCTATTACGCCAGCTGGCGAAAGGGGGATGTGCTGCAAGGCGATTAAGTTGGGTA
ACGCCAGGGTTTTCCCAGTCACGACGTTGTAAAACGACGGCCAGTGAATTCTCGAGCCATAACTTCGTAT
AATGTATACTATACGAAGTTATATCGGACATTGATTATTGACTAGTTATTAATAGTAATCAATTACGGGG
TCATTAGTTCATAGCCCATATATGGAGTTCCGCGTTACATAACTTACGGTAAATGGCCCGCCTGGCTGAC
CGCCCAACGACCCCCGCCCATTGACGTCAATAATGACGTATGTTCCCATAGTAACGCCAATAGGGACTTT
CCATTGACGTCAATGGGTGGAGTATTTACGGTAAACTGCCCACTTGGCAGTACATCAAGTGTATCATATG
CCAAGTACGCCCCCTATTGACGTCAATGACGGTAAATGGCCCGCCTGGCATTATGCCCAGTACATGACCT
TATGGGACTTTCCTACTTGGCAGTACATCTACGTATTAGTCATCGCTATTACCATGGTCGAGGTGAGCCC
CACGTTCTGCTTCACTCTCCCCATCTCCCCCCCCTCCCCACCCCCAATTTTGTATTTATTTATTTTTTAA
TTATTTTGTGCAGCGATGGGGGCGGGGGGGGGGGGGGSGCGCGCCRGGSGGGGSGGGGGGGGGSGGGGGG
SGGGGSGGGGSGRGGCGGRGAGGTGCGGCGGCAGCCAATCAGAGCGGCGCGCTCCGAAAGTTTCCTTTTA
TGGCGAGGCGGCGGCGGCGGCGGCCCTATAAAAAGCGAAGCGCGCGGCGGGCGGGAGTCGCTGCGCGCTG
CCTTCGCCCCGTGCCCCGCTCCGCCGCCGCCTCGCGCCGCCCGCCCCGGCTCTGACTGACCGCGTTACTC
CCACAGGTGAGCGGGCGGGACGGCCCTTCTCCTCCGGGCTGTAATTAGCGCTTGGTTTAATGACGGCTTG
TTTCTTTTCTGTGGCTGCGTGAAAGCCTTGAGGGGCTCCGGGAGGGCCCTTTGTGCGGGGGGAGCGGCTC
GGGGGGTGCGTGCGTGTGTGTGTGCGTGGGGAGCGCCGCGTGCGGCTCCGCGCTGCCCGGCGGCTGTGAG
CGCTGCGGGCGCGGCGCGGGGCTTTGTGCGCTCCGCAGTGTGCGCGAGGGGAGCGCGGCCGGGGGCGGTG
CCCCGCGGTGCGGGGGGGGCTGCGAGGGGAACAAAGGCTGCGTGCGGGGTGTGTGCGTGGGGGGGTGAGC
AGGGGGTGTGGGCGCGTCGGTCGGGCTGCAACCCCCCCTGCACCCCCCTCCCCGAGTTGCTGAGCACGGC
CCGGCTTCGGGTGCGGGGCTCCGTACGGGGCGTGGCGCGGGGCTCGCCGTGCCGGGCGGGGGGTGGCGGC
AGGTGGGGGTGCCGGGCGGGGCGGGGCCGCCTCGGGCCGGGGAGGGCTCGGGGGAGGGGCGCGGCGGCCC
CCGGAGCGCCGGCGGCTGTCGAGGCGCGGCGAGCCGCAGCCATTGCCTTTTATGGTAATCGTGCGAGAGG
GCGCAGGGACTTCCTTTGTCCCAAATCTGTGCGGAGCCGAAATCTGGGAGGCGCCGCCGCACCCCCTCTA
GCGGGCGCGGGGCGAAGCGGTGCGGCGCCGGCAGGAAGGAAATGGGCGGGGAGGGCCTTCGTGCGTCGCC
GCGCCGCCGTCCCCTTCTCCCTCTCCAGCCTCGGGGCTGTCCGCGGGGGGACGGCTGCCTTCGGGGGGGA
CGGGGCAGGGCGGGGTTCGGCTTCTGGCGTGTGACCGGCGGCTCTAGAGCCTCTGCTAACCATGTTCATG
CCTTCTTCTTTTTCCTACAGCTCCTGGGCAACGTGCTGGTTATTGTGCTGTCTCATCATTTTGGCAAAGA
ATTCTAGCATGGCTGGTGGCCTGAATGACATCTTTGAGGCCCAGAAGATCGAGTGGCATGAGAACCTGTA
CTTCCAGGGAGTCGACGAAGAGTCTGGTTCTGTTTCTGGTGGTGATACTGGTCGAGGCAAGGGGAGTAAG
GGGAAGTTGGGGCGCGACAATGCGACCGACGATCCAGTCGATCTAGTGTACGCGGCTGAGAAAATCATCC
AAAAGCGCGTTAAGAAGGGCGTCGTGGAGTACCGTGTCAAGTGGAAGGGCTGGAACCAGCGCTACAACAC
CTGGGAACCGGAGGTAAACATCCTGGATCGCCGCCTCATCGACATCTACGAACAAACGAACAAATCCTCC
GGAACTCCCTCCAAGCGAGGCATTAAGAAGAAGGAGAAAGAACCCGATCCGGAGCCGGAATCCGGTGGTG
GCGGATCAGAAGGAGGCGGTAGCGGGGGCCCTGGTTCGGGAGGGGAAGGTTCTGCTGGGGGAGGGAGCGC
TGGCGGGGGGTCTACTGGAAGGGGCAAGGGGTCCAAGGGGAAGCTGGGCCGGGATAACGCAACAGATGAT
CCTGTTGACCTTGTGTACGCCGCCGAGAAAATTATTCAGAAACGGGTTAAAAAGGGAGTGGTTGAATACA
GGGTAAAGTGGAAAGGATGGAATCAACGATACAATACCTGGGAGCCAGAAGTCAACATCTTGGACCGACG
ATTGATAGACATTTATGAGCAAACAAACAAGAGCAGCGGTACCCCCTCAAAGCGGGGAATTAAGAAAAAG
GAGAAGGAGCCCGATCCTGAACCCGAATCCATCGGTGGCGGAGGCTCTGGAGGTGGAGGCTCCGCACCCC
CCAAAAAGAAACGCAAGGTTGGATACCGGGATCCACCGGTCGCCACCGTGAGCAAGGGCGAGGAGCTGTT
CACCGGGGTGGTGCCCATCCTGGTCGAGCTGGACGGCGACGTAAACGGCCACAAGTTCAGCGTGTCCGGC
GAGGGCGAGGGCGATGCCACCTACGGCAAGCTGACCCTGAAGTTCATCTGCACCACCGGCAAGCTGCCCG
TGCCCTGGCCCACCCTCGTGACCACCCTGACCTACGGCGTGCAGTGCTTCAGCCGCTACCCCGACCACAT
GAAGCAGCACGACTTCTTCAAGTCCGCCATGCCCGAAGGCTACGTCCAGGAGCGCACCATCTTCTTCAAG
GACGACGGCAACTACAAGACCCGCGCCGAGGTGAAGTTCGAGGGCGACACCCTGGTGAACCGCATCGAGC
TGAAGGGCATCGACTTCAAGGAGGACGGCAACATCCTGGGGCACAAGCTGGAGTACAACTACAACAGCCA
CAACGTCTATATCATGGCCGACAAGCAGAAGAACGGCATCAAGGTGAACTTCAAGATCCGCCACAACATC
GAGGACGGCAGCGTGCAGCTCGCCGACCACTACCAGCAGAACACCCCCATCGGCGACGGCCCCGTGCTGC
TGCCCGACAACCACTACCTGAGCACCCAGTCCGCCCTGAGCAAAGACCCCAACGAGAAGCGCGATCACAT
GGTCCTGCTGGAGTTCGTGACCGCCGCCGGGATCACTCTCGGCATGGACGAGCTGTACAAGTAAAGCGAG
CTCGACAGATCTAGGAGCGGTTAACGAGGTAGCGGCCGCCGAAGCCGCTTGGAATAAGGCCGGTGTGCGT
TTGTCTATATGTTATTTTCCACCATATTGCCGTCTTTTGGCAATGTGAGGGCCCGGAAACCTGGCCCTGT
CTTCTTGACGAGCATTCCTAGGGGTCTTTCCCCTCTCGCCAAAGGAATGCAAGGTCTGTTGAATGTCGTG
AAGGAAGCAGTTCCTCTGGAAGCTTCTTGAAGACAAACAACGTCTGTAGCGACCCTTTGCAGGCAGCGGA
ACCCCCCACCTGGCGACAGGTGCCTCTGCGGCCAAAAGCCACGTGTATAAGATACACCTGCAAAGGCGGC
ACAACCCCAGTGCCACGTTGTGAGTTGGATAGTTGTGGAAAGAGTCAAATGGCTCTCCTCAAGCGTATTC
AACAAGGGGCTGAAGGATGCCCAGAAGGTACCCCATTGTATGGGATCTGATCTGGGGCCTCGGTGCACAT
GCTTTACATGTGTTTAGTCGAGGTTAAAAAAACGTCTAGGCCCCCCGAACCACGGGGACGTGGTTTTCCT
TTGAAAAACACGATGATAATATGGCCACAACCATGACCGAGTACAAGCCCACGGTGCGCCTCGCCACCCG
CGACGACGTCCCCAGGGCCGTACGCACCCTCGCCGCCGCGTTCGCCGACTACCCCGCCACGCGCCACACC
GTCGATCCGGACCGCCACATCGAGCGGGTCACCGAGCTGCAAGAACTCTTCCTCACGCGCGTCGGGCTCG
ACATCGGCAAGGTGTGGGTCGCGGACGACGGCGCCGCGGTGGCGGTCTGGACCACGCCGGAGAGCGTCGA
AGCGGGGGCGGTGTTCGCCGAGATCGGCCCGCGCATGGCCGAGTTGAGCGGTTCCCGGCTGGCCGCGCAG
CAACAGATGGAAGGCCTCCTGGCGCCGCACCGGCCCAAGGAGCCCGCGTGGTTCCTGGCCACCGTCGGCG
TCTCGCCCGACCACCAGGGCAAGGGTCTGGGCAGCGCCGTCGTGCTCCCCGGAGTGGAGGCGGCCGAGCG
CGCCGGGGTGCCCGCCTTCCTGGAGACCTCCGCGCCCCGCAACCTCCCCTTCTACGAGCGGCTCGGCTTC
ACCGTCACCGCCGACGTCGAGGTGCCCGAAGGACCGCGCACCTGGTGCATGACCCGCAAGCCCGGTGCCT
GACGCCCGCCCCACGACCCGCAGCGCCCGACCGAAAGGAGCGCAGTGCTACGAGATTTCGATTCCACCGC
CGCCTTCTATGAAAGGTTGGGCTTCGGAATCGTTTTCCGGGACGCCGGCTGGATGATCCTCCAGCGCGGG
GATCTCATGCTGGAGTTCTTCGCCCACCCCAACTTGTTTATTGCAGCTTATAATGGTTACAAATAAAGCA
ATAGCATCACAAATTTCACAAATAAAGCATTTTTTTCACTGCATTCTAGTTGTGGTTTGTCCAAACTCAT
CAATGTATCTTATCATGTCTGTATACCGTGGATCCGGCCGGCCCCATAACTTCGTATAGTATACATTATA
CGAAGTTATCCCCTGCAGGCATGCAAGCTTGGCGTAATCATGGTCATAGCTGTTTCCTGTGTGAAATTGT
TATCCGCTCACAATTCCACACAACATACGAGCCGGAAGCATAAAGTGTAAAGCCTGGGGTGCCTAATGAG
TGAGCTAACTCACATTAATTGCGTTGCGCTCACTGCCCGCTTTCCAGTCGGGAAACCTGTCGTGCCAGCT
GCATTAATGAATCGGCCAACGCGCGGGGAGAGGCGGTTTGCGTATTGGGCGCTCTTCCGCTTCCTCGCTC
ACTGACTCGCTGCGCTCGGTCGTTCGGCTGCGGCGAGCGGTATCAGCTCACTCAAAGGCGGTAATACGGT
TATCCACAGAATCAGGGGATAACGCAGGAAAGAACATGTGAGCAAAAGGCCAGCAAAAGGCCAGGAACCG
TAAAAAGGCCGCGTTGCTGGCGTTTTTCCATAGGCTCCGCCCCCCTGACGAGCATCACAAAAATCGACGC
TCAAGTCAGAGGTGGCGAAACCCGACAGGACTATAAAGATACCAGGCGTTTCCCCCTGGAAGCTCCCTCG
TGCGCTCTCCTGTTCCGACCCTGCCGCTTACCGGATACCTGTCCGCCTTTCTCCCTTCGGGAAGCGTGGC
GCTTTCTCATAGCTCACGCTGTAGGTATCTCAGTTCGGTGTAGGTCGTTCGCTCCAAGCTGGGCTGTGTG
CACGAACCCCCCGTTCAGCCCGACCGCTGCGCCTTATCCGGTAACTATCGTCTTGAGTCCAACCCGGTAA
GACACGACTTATCGCCACTGGCAGCAGCCACTGGTAACAGGATTAGCAGAGCGAGGTATGTAGGCGGTGC
TACAGAGTTCTTGAAGTGGTGGCCTAACTACGGCTACACTAGAAGAACAGTATTTGGTATCTGCGCTCTG
CTGAAGCCAGTTACCTTCGGAAAAAGAGTTGGTAGCTCTTGATCCGGCAAACAAACCACCGCTGGTAGCG
GTGGTTTTTTTGTTTGCAAGCAGCAGATTACGCGCAGAAAAAAAGGATCTCAAGAAGATCCTTTGATCTT
TTCTACGGGGTCTGACGCTCAGTGGAACGAAAACTCACGTTAAGGGATTTTGGTCATGAGATTATCAAAA
AGGATCTTCACCTAGATCCTTTTAAATTAAAAATGAAGTTTTAAATCAATCTAAAGTATATATGAGTAAA
CTTGGTCTGACAGTTACCAATGCTTAATCAGTGAGGCACCTATCTCAGCGATCTGTCTATTTCGTTCATC
CATAGTTGCCTGACTCCCCGTCGTGTAGATAACTACGATACGGGAGGGCTTACCATCTGGCCCCAGTGCT
GCAATGATACCGCGAGACCCACGCTCACCGGCTCCAGATTTATCAGCAATAAACCAGCCAGCCGGAAGGG
CCGAGCGCAGAAGTGGTCCTGCAACTTTATCCGCCTCCATCCAGTCTATTAATTGTTGCCGGGAAGCTAG
AGTAAGTAGTTCGCCAGTTAATAGTTTGCGCAACGTTGTTGCCATTGCTACAGGCATCGTGGTGTCACGC
TCGTCGTTTGGTATGGCTTCATTCAGCTCCGGTTCCCAACGATCAAGGCGAGTTACATGATCCCCCATGT
TGTGCAAAAAAGCGGTTAGCTCCTTCGGTCCTCCGATCGTTGTCAGAAGTAAGTTGGCCGCAGTGTTATC
ACTCATGGTTATGGCAGCACTGCATAATTCTCTTACTGTCATGCCATCCGTAAGATGCTTTTCTGTGACT
GGTGAGTACTCAACCAAGTCATTCTGAGAATAGTGTATGCGGCGACCGAGTTGCTCTTGCCCGGCGTCAA
TACGGGATAATACCGCGCCACATAGCAGAACTTTAAAAGTGCTCATCATTGGAAAACGTTCTTCGGGGCG
AAAACTCTCAAGGATCTTACCGCTGTTGAGATCCAGTTCGATGTAACCCACTCGTGCACCCAACTGATCT
TCAGCATCTTTTACTTTCACCAGCGTTTCTGGGTGAGCAAAAACAGGAAGGCAAAATGCCGCAAAAAAGG
GAATAAGGGCGACACGGAAATGTTGAATACTCATACTCTTCCTTTTTCAATATTATTGAAGCATTTATCA
GGGTTATTGTCTCATGAGCGGATACATATTTGAATGTATTTAGAAAAATAAACAAATAGGGGTTCCGCGC
ACATTTCCCCGAAAAGTGCCACCTGACGTCTAAGAAACCATTATTATCATGACATTAACCTATAAAAATA
GGCGTATCACGAGGCCCTTTCGTC
Features (pLannotate 1.2.2; 23 found; start..end, strand, type, name):
    137..236     +  misc_feature   bom (fragment): basis of mobility region from pBR322
    242..399     -  CDS            lacZα (fragment): LacZα fragment of β-galactosidase; lacZ fragment
    409..442     -  protein_bind   loxP511: Cre-mediated recombination occurs in the 8-bp core sequence (GTATACAT). loxP511 sites are compatible with each other, but incompatible with wild-type loxP sites. Cre recombinase
    447..826     +  enhancer       CMV enhancer: human cytomegalovirus immediate early enhancer
   1104..2120    +  intron         chimeric intron: chimera between introns from chicken β-actin and rabbit β-globin
   2118..2174    +  CDS            HBB (fragment): HBB_LEPEU - Experimental evidence at protein level: Swiss-Prot protein existence level 1. Involved in oxygen transport from the lung to the various peripheral tissues. From Lepus europaeus (European hare).
   2287..2553    +  CDS            Pc (fragment): PC_DROME - Experimental evidence at protein level: Swiss-Prot protein existence level 1. Polycomb group (PcG) protein. PcG proteins act by forming multiprotein complexes, which are required to maintain the transcriptionally repressive state of homeotic genes throughout development. PcG proteins are not required to initiate repression, but to maintain it during later stages of development. Component of the PcG multiprotein PRC1 complex, a complex that acts via chromatin remodeling and modification of histones; it mediates monoubiquitination of histone H2A 'Lys-118', rendering chromatin heritabl
   2701..2940    +  CDS            Pc (fragment): PC_DROME - Experimental evidence at protein level: Swiss-Prot protein existence level 1. Polycomb group (PcG) protein. PcG proteins act by forming multiprotein complexes, which are required to maintain the transcriptionally repressive state of homeotic genes throughout development. PcG proteins are not required to initiate repression, but to maintain it during later stages of development. Component of the PcG multiprotein PRC1 complex, a complex that acts via chromatin remodeling and modification of histones; it mediates monoubiquitination of histone H2A 'Lys-118', rendering chromatin heritabl
   3058..3774    +  CDS            EGFP: the original enhanced GFP (Yang et al., 1996) mammalian codon-optimized
   3897..4359    +  misc_feature   IRES: internal ribosome entry site (IRES) of the encephalomyocarditis virus (EMCV)
   4373..4972    +  CDS            PuroR: puromycin N-acetyltransferase; pac from Streptomyces alboniger; confers resistance to puromycin
   5021..5146    +  CDS            ble (fragment): BLE_KLEPN - Experimental evidence at protein level: Swiss-Prot protein existence level 1. Binding protein with a strong affinity to the bleomycin family of antibiotics. Binds to CL990; an antimitotic-antibiotic compound. From Klebsiella pneumoniae.
   5141..5262    +  polyA_signal   SV40 poly(A) signal: SV40 polyadenylation signal
   5296..5329    +  protein_bind   loxP511: Cre-mediated recombination occurs in the 8-bp core sequence (GTATACAT). loxP511 sites are compatible with each other, but incompatible with wild-type loxP sites. Cre recombinase
   5332..5350    +  misc_feature   MCS (fragment): pUC18/19 multiple cloning site
   5387..5403    -  protein_bind   lac operator: The lac repressor binds to the lac operator to inhibit transcription in E. coli. This inhibition can be relieved by adding lactose or isopropyl-β-D-thiogalactopyranoside (IPTG). lac repressor encoded by lacI
   5411..5441    -  promoter       lac promoter: promoter for the E. coli lac operon
   5456..5477    -  protein_bind   CAP binding site: CAP binding activates transcription in the presence of cAMP. E. coli catabolite activator protein
   5490..5582    -  CDS            lacI (fragment): lac repressor; lacI; The lac repressor binds to the lac operator to inhibit transcription in E. coli. This inhibition can be relieved by adding lactose or isopropyl-β-D-thiogalactopyranoside (IPTG).
   5765..6353    -  rep_origin     ori: high-copy-number ColE1/pMB1/pBR322/pUC origin of replication
   6524..7384    -  CDS            AmpR: β-lactamase; bla; confers resistance to ampicillin, carbenicillin, and related antibiotics
   7385..7489    -  promoter       AmpR promoter: bla
   7584..35      +  CDS            rop (fragment) (across the origin): Rop protein, which maintains plasmids at low copy number; rop
