[The description below was written by a language model from this plasmid's Addgene catalogue record and pLannotate feature annotations shown in this document.]
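Description:
pv6_dPC_2xChromo is a mammalian expression and targeting plasmid built on the parBit_v6 backbone, designed to generate stable cell lines by recombination-mediated cassette exchange (RMCE). In bacteria it is maintained as a high-copy plasmid through a ColE1/pUC-type origin and selected with ampicillin via the β-lactamase gene. Leftover pUC-derived pieces (lacZα, lac promoter/operator, and fragments of lacI, rop and bom) flank the cassette and have no evident role in the payload.

The functional unit lies between two loxP511 sites annotated in opposite orientations. These sites recombine with each other but not with wild-type loxP. In the presence of Cre, the arrangement lets the intervening cassette be swapped into a correspondingly floxed genomic landing site. The record does not describe the recipient locus.

Inside the cassette, a CAGGS promoter drives the insert; it is annotated here as the CMV enhancer followed by the chicken β-actin/rabbit β-globin chimeric intron. The insert is an engineered reader made of two copies of the chromodomain of Drosophila Polycomb (dPC), seen as two separate Pc fragments in the feature table. According to the catalogue fields, it carries an N-terminal AviTag, a short biotin-acceptor peptide that was not picked up by the automated annotation, and a C-terminal EGFP for visualisation. Downstream, an EMCV IRES allows translation of the puromycin N-acetyltransferase gene from the same transcript, linking drug selection to expression of the fusion, and an SV40 polyadenylation signal terminates the unit. A short ble fragment after PuroR appears to be a cloning remnant.

The stated purpose is RMCE-based cell line generation and stable expression of dPC_2xChromo. The associated publication title links it to identifying protein interactomes at chromatin marks.
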