Addgene plasmid #179398: pv6_dPC_2xChromo
Purpose: Cell line generation via recombination-mediated cassette exchange (RMCE) and stable expression of dPC_2xChromo
Depositing lab: Tuncay Baubec. Depositing organization: University of Zurich. Publication: ChromID identifies the protein interactome at chromatin marks. Villasenor R, Pfaendler R, Ambrosi C, Butz S, Giuliani S, Bryan E, Sheahan TW, Gable AL, Schmolka N, Manzo M, Wirz J, Feller C, von Mering C, Aebersold R, Voigt P, Baubec T. Nat Biotechnol. 2020 Mar 2. pii: 10.1038/s41587-020-0434-2. doi: 10.1038/s41587-020-0434-2. PubMed 32123383.
Backbone
  Vector backbone: parBit_v6
  Vector type: Mammalian Expression
Growth in bacteria
  Bacterial resistance: Ampicillin, 100 μg/mL
  Growth temperature: 37°C
  Growth strain: DH5alpha
  Copy number: High Copy
Gene/Insert
  Gene/Insert name: dPC_2xChromo (alt name: 2x Chromodomain of dPC)
  Species: D. melanogaster (fly)
  Promoter: CAGGS
  Tag / fusion protein: AviTag (N terminal on insert); EGFP (C terminal on insert)
  Cloning method: Gibson Cloning
  Sequencing primers: 5′ CTGGTTGTTGTGCTGTCTC
Terms and licenses: Academic/Nonprofit Terms; Industry Terms: Not Available to Industry
How to cite: pv6_dPC_2xChromo was a gift from Tuncay Baubec (Addgene plasmid # 179398 ; http://n2t.net/addgene:179398 ; RRID:Addgene_179398)
